>Addgene plasmid #78541 | pDECKO-mCherry MALAT1_Exon.2 | depositor full sequence | sequence record 152214 | pDECKO-mCherry MALAT1_Exon.2 sequence 9430 bps
CCCGGGTGCAAAGATGGATAAAGTTTTAAACAGAGAGGAATCTTTGCAGCTAATGGACCTTCTAGGTCTT
GAAAGGAGTGGGAATTGGCTCCGGTGCCCGTCAGTGGGCAGAGCGCACATCGCCCACAGTCCCCGAGAAG
TTGGGGGGAGGGGTCGGCAATTGATCCGGTGCCTAGAGAAGGTGGCGCGGGGTAAACTGGGAAAGTGATG
TCGTGTACTGGCTCCGCCTTTTTCCCGAGGGTGGGGGAGAACCGTATATAAGTGCAGTAGTCGCCGTGAA
CGTTCTTTTTCGCAACGGGTTTGCCGCCAGAACACAGGTAAGTGCCGTGTGTGGTTCCCGCGGGCCTGGC
CTCTTTACGGGTTATGGCCCTTGCGTGCCTTGAATTACTTCCACTGGCTGCAGTACGTGATTCTTGATCC
CGAGCTTCGGGTTGGAAGTGGGTGGGAGAGTTCGAGGCCTTGCGCTTAAGGAGCCCCTTCGCCTCGTGCT
TGAGTTGAGGCCTGGCCTGGGCGCTGGGGCCGCCGCGTGCGAATCTGGTGGCACCTTCGCGCCTGTCTCG
CTGCTTTCGATAAGTCTCTAGCCATTTAAAATTTTTGATGACCTGCTGCGACGCTTTTTTTCTGGCAAGA
TAGTCTTGTAAATGCGGGCCAAGATCTGCACACTGGTATTTCGGTTTTTGGGGCCGCGGGCGGCGACGGG
GCCCGTGCGTCCCAGCGCACATGTTCGGCGAGGCGGGGCCTGCGAGCGCGGCCACCGAGAATCGGACGGG
GGTAGTCTCAAGCTGGCCGGCCTGCTCTGGTGCCTGGCCTCGCGCCGCCGTGTATCGCCCCGCCCTGGGC
GGCAAGGCTGGCCCGGTCGGCACCAGTTGCGTGAGCGGAAAGATGGCCGCTTCCCGGCCCTGCTGCAGGG
AGCTCAAAATGGAGGACGCGGCGCTCGGGAGAGCGGGCGGGTGAGTCACCCACACAAAGGAAAAGGGCCT
TTCCGTCCTCAGCCGTCGCTTCATGTGACTCCACGGAGTACCGGGCGCCGTCCAGGCACCTCGATTAGTT
CTCGAGCTTTTGGAGTACGTCGTCTTTAGGTTGGGGGGAGGGGTTTTATGCGATGGAGTTTCCCCACACT
GAGTGGGTGGAGACTGAAGTTAGGCCAGCTTGGCACTTGATGTAATTCTCCTTGGAATTTGCCCTTTTTG
AGTTTGGATCTTGGTTCATTCTCAAGCCTCAGACAGTGGTTCAAAGTTTTTTTCTTCCATTTCAGGTGTC
GTGACGTACGGCCACCATGACCGAGTACAAGCCCACGGTGCGCCTCGCCACCCGCGACGACGTCCCCAGG
GCCGTACGCACCCTCGCCGCCGCGTTCGCCGACTACCCCGCCACGCGCCACACCGTCGATCCGGACCGCC
ACATCGAGCGGGTCACCGAGCTGCAAGAACTCTTCCTCACGCGCGTCGGGCTCGACATCGGCAAGGTGTG
GGTCGCGGACGACGGCGCCGCCGTGGCGGTCTGGACCACGCCGGAGAGCGTCGAAGCGGGGGCGGTGTTC
GCCGAGATCGGCCCGCGCATGGCCGAGTTGAGCGGTTCCCGGCTGGCCGCGCAGCAACAGATGGAAGGCC
TCCTGGCGCCGCACCGGCCCAAGGAGCCCGCGTGGTTCCTGGCCACCGTCGGAGTCTCGCCCGACCACCA
GGGCAAGGGTCTGGGCAGCGCCGTCGTGCTCCCCGGAGTGGAGGCGGCCGAGCGCGCCGGGGTGCCCGCC
TTCCTGGAGACCTCCGCGCCCCGCAACCTCCCCTTCTACGAGCGGCTCGGCTTCACCGTCACCGCCGACG
TCGAGGTGCCCGAAGGACCGCGCACCTGGTGCATGACCCGCAAGCCCGGTGCCGGATCGGGAGAGGGCAG
AGGAAGTCTGCTAACATGCGGTGACGTCGAGGAGAATCCTGGCCCACCGGTCGCCACCATGGTGAGCAAG
GGCGAGGAGGATAACATGGCCATCATCAAGGAGTTCATGCGCTTCAAGGTGCACATGGAGGGCTCCGTGA
ACGGCCACGAGTTCGAGATCGAGGGCGAGGGCGAGGGCCGCCCCTACGAGGGCACCCAGACCGCCAAGCT
GAAGGTGACCAAGGGTGGCCCCCTGCCCTTCGCCTGGGACATCCTGTCCCCTCAGTTCATGTACGGCTCC
AAGGCCTACGTGAAGCACCCCGCCGACATCCCCGACTACTTGAAGCTGTCCTTCCCCGAGGGCTTCAAGT
GGGAGCGCGTGATGAACTTCGAGGACGGCGGCGTGGTGACCGTGACCCAGGACTCCTCCCTGCAGGACGG
CGAGTTCATCTACAAGGTGAAGCTGCGCGGCACCAACTTCCCCTCCGACGGCCCCGTAATGCAGAAGAAG
ACCATGGGCTGGGAGGCCTCCTCCGAGCGGATGTACCCCGAGGACGGCGCCCTGAAGGGCGAGATCAAGC
AGAGGCTGAAGCTGAAGGACGGCGGCCACTACGACGCTGAGGTCAAGACCACCTACAAGGCCAAGAAGCC
CGTGCAGCTGCCCGGCGCCTACAACGTCAACATCAAGTTGGACATCACCTCCCACAACGAGGACTACACC
ATCGTGGAACAGTACGAACGCGCCGAGGGCCGCCACTCCACCGGCGGCATGGACGAGCTGTACAAGTAAA
CGCGTTAAGTCGACAATCAACCTCTGGATTACAAAATTTGTGAAAGATTGACTGGTATTCTTAACTATGT
TGCTCCTTTTACGCTATGTGGATACGCTGCTTTAATGCCTTTGTATCATGCTATTGCTTCCCGTATGGCT
TTCATTTTCTCCTCCTTGTATAAATCCTGGTTGCTGTCTCTTTATGAGGAGTTGTGGCCCGTTGTCAGGC
AACGTGGCGTGGTGTGCACTGTGTTTGCTGACGCAACCCCCACTGGTTGGGGCATTGCCACCACCTGTCA
GCTCCTTTCCGGGACTTTCGCTTTCCCCCTCCCTATTGCCACGGCGGAACTCATCGCCGCCTGCCTTGCC
CGCTGCTGGACAGGGGCTCGGCTGTTGGGCACTGACAATTCCGTGGTGTTGTCGGGGAAATCATCGTCCT
TTCCTTGGCTGCTCGCCTGTGTTGCCACCTGGATTCTGCGCGGGACGTCCTTCTGCTACGTCCCTTCGGC
CCTCAATCCAGCGGACCTTCCTTCCCGCGGCCTGCTGCCGGCTCTGCGGCCTCTTCCGCGTCTTCGCCTT
CGCCCTCAGACGAGTCGGATCTCCCTTTGGGCCGCCTCCCCGCGTCGACTTTAAGACCAATGACTTACAA
GGCAGCTGTAGATCTTAGCCACTTTTTAAAAGAAAAGGGGGGACTGGAAGGGCTAATTCACTCCCAACGA
AGACAAGATCTGCTTTTTGCTTGTACTGGGTCTCTCTGGTTAGACCAGATCTGAGCCTGGGAGCTCTCTG
GCTAACTAGGGAACCCACTGCTTAAGCCTCAATAAAGCTTGCCTTGAGTGCTTCAAGTAGTGTGTGCCCG
TCTGTTGTGTGACTCTGGTAACTAGAGATCCCTCAGACCCTTTTAGTCAGTGTGGAAAATCTCTAGCAGT
ACGTATAGTAGTTCATGTCATCTTATTATTCAGTATTTATAACTTGCAAAGAAATGAATATCAGAGAGTG
AGAGGAACTTGTTTATTGCAGCTTATAATGGTTACAAATAAAGCAATAGCATCACAAATTTCACAAATAA
AGCATTTTTTTCACTGCATTCTAGTTGTGGTTTGTCCAAACTCATCAATGTATCTTATCATGTCTGGCTC
TAGCTATCCCGCCCCTAACTCCGCCCATCCCGCCCCTAACTCCGCCCAGTTCCGCCCATTCTCCGCCCCA
TGGCTGACTAATTTTTTTTATTTATGCAGAGGCCGAGGCCGCCTCGGCCTCTGAGCTATTCCAGAAGTAG
TGAGGAGGCTTTTTTGGAGGCCTAGGGACGTACCCAATTCGCCCTATAGTGAGTCGTATTACGCGCGCTC
ACTGGCCGTCGTTTTACAACGTCGTGACTGGGAAAACCCTGGCGTTACCCAACTTAATCGCCTTGCAGCA
CATCCCCCTTTCGCCAGCTGGCGTAATAGCGAAGAGGCCCGCACCGATCGCCCTTCCCAACAGTTGCGCA
GCCTGAATGGCGAATGGG
[124 nt withheld, positions 4149-4272]
C
[91 nt withheld, positions 4274-4364]
A
[49 nt withheld, positions 4366-4414]
CCTTTGACGTTGGAGTCCACGTTCTTT
[37 nt withheld, positions 4442-4478]
ACCCTATCTCGGTCTATTCTTTTGATTTATAAGGGATTTTGCCGATTTCGGCCTATTGGTTAAAAAATGA
GCTGATTTAACAAAAATTTAACGCGAATTTTAACAAAATATTAACGCTTACAATTTAGGTGGCACTTTTC
GGGGAAATGTGCGCGGAACCCCTATTTGTTTATTTTTCTAAATACATTCAAATATGTATCCGCTCATGAG
ACAATAACCCTGATAAATGCTTCAATAATATTGAAAAAGGAAGAGTATGAGTATTCAACATTTCCGTGTC
GCCCTTATTCCCTTTTTTGCGGCATTTTGCCTTCCTGTTTTTGCTCACCCAGAAACGCTGGTGAAAGTAA
AAGATGCTGAAGATCAGTTGGGTGCACGAGTGGGTTACATCGAACTGGATCTCAACAGCGGTAAGATCCT
TGAGAGTTTTCGCCCCGAAGAACGTTTTCCAATGATGAGCACTTTTAAAGTTCTGCTATGTGGCGCGGTA
TTATCCCGTATTGACGCCGGGCAAGAGCAACTCGGTCGCCGCATACACTATTCTCAGAATGACTTGGTTG
AGTACTCACCAGTCACAGAAAAGCATCTTACGGATGGCATGACAGTAAGAGAATTATGCAGTGCTGCCAT
AACCATGAGTGATAACACTGCGGCCAACTTACTTCTGACAACGATCGGAGGACCGAAGGAGCTAACCGCT
TTTTTGCACAACATGGGGGATCATGTAACTCGCCTTGATCGTTGGGAACCGGAGCTGAATGAAGCCATAC
CAAACGACGAGCGTGACACCACGATGCCTGTAGCAATGGCAACAACGTTGCGCAAACTATTAACTGGCGA
ACTACTTACTCTAGCTTCCCGGCAACAATTAATAGACTGGATGGAGGCGGATAAAGTTGCAGGACCACTT
CTGCGCTCGGCCCTTCCGGCTGGCTGGTTTATTGCTGATAAATCTGGAGCCGGTGAGCGTGGGTCTCGCG
GTATCATTGCAGCACTGGGGCCAGATGGTAAGCCCTCCCGTATCGTAGTTATCTACACGACGGGGAGTCA
GGCAACTATGGATGAACGAAATAGACAGATCGCTGAGATAGGTGCCTCACTGATTAAGCATTGGTAACTG
TCAGACCAAGTTTACTCATATATACTTTAGATTGATTTAAAACTTCATTTTTAATTTAAAAGGATCTAGG
TGAAGATCCTTTTTGATAATCTCATGACCAAAATCCCTTAACGTGAGTTTTCGTTCCACTGAGCGTCAGA
CCCCGTAGAAAAGATCAAAGGATCTTCTTGAGATCCTTTTTTTCTGCGCGTAATCTGCTGCTTGCAAACA
AAAAAACCACCGCTACCAGCGGTGGTTTGTTTGCCGGATCAAGAGCTACCAACTCTTTTTCCGAAGGTAA
CTGGCTTCAGCAGAGCGCAGATACCAAATACTGTTCTTCTAGTGTAGCCGTAGTTAGGCCACCACTTCAA
GAACTCTGTAGCACCGCCTACATACCTCGCTCTGCTAATCCTGTTACCAGTGGCTGCTGCCAGTGGCGAT
AAGTCGTGTCTTACCGGGTTGGACTCAAGACGATAGTTACCGGATAAGGCGCAGCGGTCGGGCTGAACGG
GGGGTTCGTGCACACAGCCCAGCTTGGAGCGAACGACCTACACCGAACTGAGATACCTACAGCGTGAGCT
ATGAGAAAGCGCCACGCTTCCCGAAGGGAGAAAGGCGGACAGGTATCCGGTAAGCGGCAGGGTCGGAACA
GGAGAGCGCACGAGGGAGCTTCCAGGGGGAAACGCCTGGTATCTTTATAGTCCTGTCGGGTTTCGCCACC
TCTGACTTGAGCGTCGATTTTTGTGATGCTCGTCAGGGGGGCGGAGCCTATGGAAAAACGCCAGCAACGC
GGCCTTTTTACGGTTCCTGGCCTTTTGCTGGCCTTTTGCTCACATGTTCTTTCCTGCGTTATCCCCTGAT
TCTGTGGATAACCGTATTACCGCCTTTGAGTGAGCTGATACCGCTCGCCGCAGCCGAACGACCGAGCGCA
GCGAGTCAGTGAGCGAGGAAGCGGAAGAGCGCCCAATACGCAAACCGCCTCTCCCCGCGCGTTGGCCGAT
TCATTAATGCAGCTGGCACGACAGGTTTCCCGACTGGAAAGCGGGCAGTGAGCGCAACGCAATTAATGTG
AGTTAGCTCACTCATTAGGCACCCCAGGCTTTACACTTTATGCTTCCGGCTCGTATGTTGTGTGGAATTG
TGAGCGGATAACAATTTCACACAGGAAACAGCTATGACCATGATTACGCCAAGCGCGCAATTAACCCTCA
CTAAAGGGAACAAAAGCTGGAGCTGCAAGCTTAATGTAGTCTTATGCAATACTCTTGTAGTCTTGCAACA
TGGTAACGATGAGTTAGCAACATGCCTTACAAGGAGAGAAAAAGCACCGTGCATGCCGATTGGTGGAAGT
AAGGTGGTACGATCGTGCCTTATTAGGAAGGCAACAGACGGGTCTGACATGGATTGGACGAACCACTGAA
TTGCCGCATTGCAGAGATATTGTATTTAAGTGCCTAGCTCGATACATAAACGGGTCTCTCTGGTTAGACC
AGATCTGAGCCTGGGAGCTCTCTGGCTAACTAGGGAACCCACTGCTTAAGCCTCAATAAAGCTTGCCTTG
AGTGCTTCAAGTAGTGTGTGCCCGTCTGTTGTGTGACTCTGGTAACTAGAGATCCCTCAGACCCTTTTAG
TCAGTGTGGAAAATCTCTAGCAGTGGCGCCCGAACAGGGACTTGAAAGCGAAAGGGAAACCAGAGGAGCT
CTCTCGACGCAGGACTCGGCTTGCTGAAGCGCGCACGGCAAGAGGCGAGGGGCGGCGACTGGTGAGTACG
CCAAAAATTTTGACTAGCGGAGGCTAGAAGGAGAGAGATGGGTGCGAGAGCGTCAGTATTAAGCGGGGGA
GAATTAGATCGCGATGGGAAAAAATTCGGTTAAGGCCAGGGGGAAAGAAAAAATATAAATTAAAACATAT
AGTATGGGCAAGCAGGGAGCTAGAACGATTCGCAGTTAATCCTGGCCTGTTAGAAACATCAGAAGGCTGT
AGACAAATACTGGGACAGCTACAACCATCCCTTCAGACAGGATCAGAAGAACTTAGATCATTATATAATA
CAGTAGCAACCCTCTATTGTGTGCATCAAAGGATAGAGATAAAAGACACCAAGGAAGCTTTAGACAAGAT
AGAGGAAGAGCAAAACAAAAGTAAGACCACCGCACAGCAAGCGGCCGCTGATCTTCAGACCTGGAGGAGG
AGATATGAGGGACAATTGGAGAAGTGAATTATATAAATATAAAGTAGTAAAAATTGAACCATTAGGAGTA
GCACCCACCAAGGCAAAGAGAAGAGTGGTGCAGAGAGAAAAAAGAGCAGTGGGAATAGGAGCTTTGTTCC
TTGGGTTCTTGGGAGCAGCAGGAAGCACTATGGGCGCAGCGTCAATGACGCTGACGGTACAGGCCAGACA
ATTATTGTCTGGTATAGTGCAGCAGCAGAACAATTTGCTGAGGGCTATTGAGGCGCAACAGCATCTGTTG
CAACTCACAGTCTGGGGCATCAAGCAGCTCCAGGCAAGAATCCTGGCTGTGGAAAGATACCTAAAGGATC
AACAGCTCCTGGGGATTTGGGGTTGCTCTGGAAAACTCATTTGCACCACTGCTGTGCCTTGGAATGCTAG
TTGGAGTAATAAATCTCTGGAACAGATTTGGAATCACACGACCTGGATGGAGTGGGACAGAGAAATTAAC
AATTACACAAGCTTAATACACTCCTTAATTGAAGAATCGCAAAACCAGCAAGAAAAGAATGAACAAGAAT
TATTGGAATTAGATAAATGGGCAAGTTTGTGGAATTGGTTTAACATAACAAATTGGCTGTGGTATATAAA
ATTATTCATAATGATAGTAGGAGGCTTGGTAGGTTTAAGAATAGTTTTTGCTGTACTTTCTATAGTGAAT
AGAGTTAGGCAGGGATATTCACCATTATCGTTTCAGACCCACCTCCCAACCCCGAGGGGACCCAGAGAGG
GCCTATTTCCCATGATTCCTTCATATTTGCATATACGATACAAGGCTGTTAGAGAGATAATTAGAATTAA
TTTGACTGTAAACACAAAGATATTAGTACAAAATACGTGACGTAGAAAGTAATAATTTCTTGGGTAGTTT
GCAGTTTTAAAATTATGTTTTAAAATGGACTATCATATGCTTACCGTAACTTGAAAGTATTTCGATTTCT
TGGCTTTATATATCTTGTGGAAAGGACGAAACACCGGTCCTAGCTTCATCAAACACGTTTTAGAGCTAGA
AATAGCAAGTTAAAATAAGGCTAGTCCGTTATCAACTTGAAAAAGTGGCACCGAGTCGGTGCTTTTTTGA
ACGCTGACGTCATCAACCCGCTCCAAGGAATCGCGGGCCCAGTGTCACTAGGCGGGAACACCCAGCGCGC
GTGCGCCCTGGCAGGAAGATGGCTGTGAGGGACAGGGGAGTGGCGCCCTGCAATATTTGCATGTCGCTAT
GTGTTCTGGGAAATCACCATAAACGTGAAATGTCTTTGGATTTGGGAGTCTTATAAGTTCTGTATGAGAC
CACTCTTTCCCAGGATTCTAGACAGACCTAAGTTTTAGAGCTAGAAATAGCAAGTTAAAATAAGGCTAGT
CCGTTATCAACTTGAAAAAGTGGCACCGAGTCGGTGCTTTTTTAAGCTTGGCGTAACTAGATCTTGAGAC
AAATGGCAGTATTCATCCACAATTTTAAAAGAAAAGGGGGGATTGGGGGGTACAGTGCAGGGGAAAGAAT
AGTAGACATAATAGCAACAGACATACAAACTAAAGAATTACAAAAACAAATTACAAAAATTCAAAATTTT
CGGGTTTATTACAGGGACAGCAGAGATCCACTTTGGCGCCGGCTCGAGGGGG
Features (pLannotate 1.2.2; 33 found; start..end, strand, type, name):
     14..80      +  CDS            small t antigen (fragment): SV40 (simian virus 40) small t antigen
    106..317     +  promoter       EF-1α core promoter: core promoter for human elongation factor EF-1α
    318..426     +  intron         EF-1α intron A (fragment): intron upstream of the start codon of human EF-1α
   1052..1255    +  intron         EF-1α intron A: truncated intron upstream of the start codon of human EF-1α
   1277..1873    +  CDS            PuroR (fragment): puromycin N-acetyltransferase; pac from Streptomyces; confers resistance to puromycin
   1949..2656    +  CDS            mCherry: mCherry is a basic (constitutively fluorescent) red fluorescent protein published in 2004, derived from Discosoma sp.. It is reported to be a very rapidly-maturing monomer with low acid sensitivity.
   2675..3263    +  misc_feature   WPRE: woodchuck hepatitis virus posttranscriptional regulatory element
   3314..3333    +  misc_feature   cPPT/CTS (fragment): central polypurine tract and central termination sequence of HIV-1
   3335..3568    +  LTR            3' LTR (ΔU3): self-inactivating 3' long terminal repeat (LTR) from HIV-1
   3646..3767    +  polyA_signal   SV40 poly(A) signal: SV40 polyadenylation signal
   3807..3942    +  rep_origin     SV40 ori: SV40 origin of replication
   3963..3981    -  promoter       T7 promoter: promoter for bacteriophage T7 RNA polymerase
   3989..4144    +  CDS            lacZα (fragment): LacZα fragment of β-galactosidase; lacZ fragment
   4149..4577    +  rep_origin     f1 ori (sequence partly withheld): f1 bacteriophage origin of replication; arrow indicates direction of (+) strand synthesis
   4630..4734    +  promoter       AmpR promoter: bla
   4735..5595    +  CDS            AmpR: β-lactamase; bla; confers resistance to ampicillin, carbenicillin, and related antibiotics
   5766..6354    +  rep_origin     ori: high-copy-number ColE1/pMB1/pBR322/pUC origin of replication
   6537..6629    +  CDS            lacI (fragment): lac repressor; lacI; The lac repressor binds to the lac operator to inhibit transcription in E. coli. This inhibition can be relieved by adding lactose or isopropyl-β-D-thiogalactopyranoside (IPTG).
   6642..6663    +  protein_bind   CAP binding site: CAP binding activates transcription in the presence of cAMP. E. coli catabolite activator protein
   6678..6708    +  promoter       lac promoter: promoter for the E. coli lac operon
   6716..6732    +  protein_bind   lac operator: The lac repressor binds to the lac operator to inhibit transcription in E. coli. This inhibition can be relieved by adding lactose or isopropyl-β-D-thiogalactopyranoside (IPTG). lac repressor encoded by lacI
   6777..6795    +  promoter       T3 promoter: promoter for bacteriophage T3 RNA polymerase
   6823..7049    +  promoter       RSV promoter: Rous sarcoma virus enhancer/promoter
   7050..7230    +  LTR            5' LTR (truncated): truncated 5' long terminal repeat (LTR) from HIV-1
   7277..7402    +  misc_feature   HIV-1 Ψ: packaging signal of human immunodeficiency virus type 1
   7386..7749    +  CDS            HIV-1 gag (fragment): gag protein from human immunodeficiency virus 1; gag
   7895..8128    +  misc_feature   RRE: The Rev response element (RRE) of HIV-1 allows for Rev-dependent mRNA export from the nucleus to the cytoplasm.
   8505..8531    +  CDS            Rev (fragment): human immunodeficiency virus 1 (HIV-1) Rev protein; rev; enhances nuclear export of unspliced and incompletely spliced viral mRNAs
   8535..8775    +  promoter       U6 promoter: RNA polymerase III promoter for human U6 snRNA
   8805..8880    +  misc_RNA       gRNA scaffold: guide RNA scaffold for the Streptococcus pyogenes CRISPR/Cas9 system
   8887..9101    +  promoter       H1 promoter: human H1 RNA promoter
   9130..9205    +  misc_RNA       gRNA scaffold: guide RNA scaffold for the Streptococcus pyogenes CRISPR/Cas9 system
   9261..9378    +  misc_feature   cPPT/CTS: central polypurine tract and central termination sequence of HIV-1
