[The description below was written by a language model from this plasmid's Addgene catalogue record and pLannotate feature annotations shown in this document.]
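Description:
pDECKO-mCherry MALAT1_Exon.2 is a 9,430 bp lentiviral, mammalian-expression plasmid built on the pDECKO_mCherry backbone and designed to deliver a pair of CRISPR guide RNAs targeting an exonic region of the human MALAT1 locus. It is maintained in E. coli through a high-copy ColE1/pUC-type origin with ampicillin resistance (β-lactamase), and also carries an f1 origin and remnants of a lac/T7/T3 cloning region. The viral framework is of the third-generation, self-inactivating type: an RSV promoter drives a truncated HIV-1 5' LTR, followed by the Ψ packaging signal, a gag fragment, the Rev response element and a cPPT/CTS, with a ΔU3 3' LTR and an SV40 polyadenylation signal closing the transfer unit. An SV40 origin lies outside the LTRs.

The insert, assembled by Gibson cloning, is recorded as gRNA1, scaffold, H1 promoter and gRNA2. In the annotated sequence a human U6 promoter precedes the first guide and a Streptococcus pyogenes Cas9 gRNA scaffold, and an H1 promoter then drives the second guide fused to a second scaffold, so two independent RNA polymerase III units express both guides from one vector. Downstream, an EF-1α core promoter with intron A sequences drives a puromycin N-acetyltransferase coding region followed closely by mCherry, with a WPRE to enhance expression; how the two reading frames are linked is not annotated. This allows puromycin selection and red fluorescent tracking of transduced cells. No Cas9 is annotated, so the nuclease must be supplied separately. The associated publication concerns paired guide design for genomic deletion, consistent with use of the two guides to excise the intervening MALAT1 segment; the record itself lists the purpose only as an experimental plasmid.
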