Addgene plasmid #78541: pDECKO-mCherry MALAT1_Exon.2
Purpose: Experimental plasmid
Depositing lab: Roderic Guigo & Rory Johnson. Depositing organization: Centre for Genomic Regulation (CRG). Publication: Scalable Design of Paired CRISPR Guide RNAs for Genomic Deletion. Pulido-Quetglas C, Aparicio-Prat E, Arnan C, Polidori T, Hermoso T, Palumbo E, Ponomarenko J, Guigo R, Johnson R. PLoS Comput Biol. 2017 Mar 2;13(3):e1005341. doi: 10.1371/journal.pcbi.1005341. eCollection 2017 Mar. PCOMPBIOL-D-16-01254 PubMed 28253259.
Backbone
  Vector backbone: pDECKO_mCherry
  Total vector size (bp): 9430
  Vector type: Mammalian Expression, Lentiviral
  Selectable markers: Puromycin
Growth in bacteria
  Bacterial resistance: Ampicillin, 100 μg/mL
  Growth temperature: 37°C
  Growth strain: NEB Stable
  Copy number: High Copy
Gene/Insert
  Gene/Insert name: gRNA1+scaffold+H1promoter+gRNA2
  gRNA/shRNA sequence: 2 guide RNAs against MALAT1_Exon.2
  Species: H. sapiens (human)
  Promoter: U6 promoter
  Cloning method: Gibson Cloning
  Sequencing primers: 5′ GTACAAAATACGTGACGTAG; 3′ ATGTCTACTATTCTTTCCCC
Terms and licenses: Academic/Nonprofit Terms; Industry Terms: Not Available to Industry
Depositor comments: Experimental plasmid.
How to cite: pDECKO-mCherry MALAT1_Exon.2 was a gift from Roderic Guigo & Rory Johnson (Addgene plasmid # 78541 ; http://n2t.net/addgene:78541 ; RRID:Addgene_78541)
