>Addgene plasmid #78541 | pDECKO-mCherry MALAT1_Exon.2 | addgene partial sequence | sequence record 152211 | pCDF1-R2 5'-CCA ACT TCT CGG GGA CTG T-3'
TGACGGGCACCGGAGCCAATTCCCACTCCTTTCAAGACCTAGAAGGTCCATTAGCTGCAAAGATTCCTCT
CTGTTTAAAACTTTATCCATCTTTGCACCCGGGCCCCCTCGAGCCGGCGCCAAAGTGGATCTCTGCTGTC
CCTGTAATAAACCCGAAAATTTTGAATTTTTGTAATTTGTTTTTGTAATTCTTTAGTTTGTATGTCTGTT
GCTATTATGTCTACTATTCTTTCCCCTGCACTGTACCCCCCAATCCCCCCTTTTCTTTTAAAATTGTGGA
TGAATACTGCCATTTGTCTCAAGATCTAGTTACGCCAAGCTTAAAAAAGCACCGACTCGGTGCCACTTTT
TCAAGTTGATAACGGACTAGCCTTATTTTAACTTGCTATTTCTAGCTCTAAAACTTAGGTCTGTCTAGAA
TCCTGGGAAAGAGTGGTCTCATACAGAACTTATAAGACTCCCAAATCCAAAGACATTTCACGTTTATGGT
GATTTCCCAGAACACATAGCGACATGCAAATATTGCAGGGCGCCACTCCCCTGTCCCTCACAGCCATCTT
CCTGCCAGGGCGCACGCGCGCTGGGTGTTCCCGCCTAGTGACACTGGGCCCGCGATTCCTTGGAGCGGGT
TGATGACGTCAGCGTTCAAAAAAGCACCGACTCGGTGCCACTTTTTCAAGTTGATAACGGACTAGCCTTA
TTTTAACTTGCTATTTCTAGCTCTAAAACGTGTTTGATGAAGCTAGGACCGGTGTTTCGTCCTTTCCACA
AGATATATAAAGCCAAGAAATCGAAATACTTTCAAGTTACGGTAAGCATATGATAGTCCATTTTAAAACA
TAATTTTAAAACTGCAAACTACCC
