>Addgene plasmid #78541 | pDECKO-mCherry MALAT1_Exon.2 | addgene partial sequence | sequence record 152213 | Puro-F2 5'-ctcggcttcaccgtcacc-3'
CCGAAGGACCGCGCACCTGGTGCATGACCCGCAAGCCCGGTGCCGGATCGGGAGAGGGCAGAGGAAGTCT
GCTAACATGCGGTGACGTCGAGGAGAATCCTGGCCCACCGGTCGCCACCATGGTGAGCAAGGGCGAGGAG
GATAACATGGCCATCATCAAGGAGTTCATGCGCTTCAAGGTGCACATGGAGGGCTCCGTGAACGGCCACG
AGTTCGAGATCGAGGGCGAGGGCGAGGGCCGCCCCTACGAGGGCACCCAGACCGCCAAGCTGAAGGTGAC
CAAGGGTGGCCCCCTGCCCTTCGCCTGGGACATCCTGTCCCCTCAGTTCATGTACGGCTCCAAGGCCTAC
GTGAAGCACCCCGCCGACATCCCCGACTACTTGAAGCTGTCCTTCCCCGAGGGCTTCAAGTGGGAGCGCG
TGATGAACTTCGAGGACGGCGGCGTGGTGACCGTGACCCAGGACTCCTCCCTGCAGGACGGCGAGTTCAT
CTACAAGGTGAAGCTGCGCGGCACCAACTTCCCCTCCGACGGCCCCGTAATGCAGAAGAAGACCATGGGC
TGGGAGGCCTCCTCCGAGCGGATGTACCCCGAGGACGGCGCCCTGAAGGGCGAGATCAAGCAGAGGCTGA
AGCTGAAGGACGGCGGCCACTACGACGCTGAGGTCAAGACCACCTACAAGGCCAAGAAGCCCGTGCAGCT
GCCCGGCGCCTACAACGTCAACATCAAGTTGGACATCACCTCCCACAACGAGGACTACACCATCGTGGAA
CAGTACGAACGCGCCGAGGGCCGCCACTCCACCGGCGGCATGGACGAGCTGTACAAGTAAACGCGTTAAG
TCGACAATCAACCTCTGGATTACAAAATTTGTGAAAGATTGACTGGTATTCTTAACTATGTTGCTCCTTT
TACGCTATGTGGATACGCTGCTTTAATGCCTTTGTATCATGCTATTGCTTCCCGTATGGCTTTCATTTTC
TCCTCCTTGTATAAATCCTGGTTGCTGTCTCTTT
